Addgene plasmid #131978: pDONR221_SLC24A3
Purpose: Gateway entry clone with codon-optimized ORF sequence for subcloning into custom expression vectors
Depositing lab: RESOLUTE Consortium & Giulio Superti-Furga. Depositing organization: CeMM Research Center for Molecular Medicine. Publication: The RESOLUTE consortium: unlocking SLC transporters for drug discovery. Superti-Furga G, Lackner D, Wiedmer T, Ingles-Prieto A, Barbosa B, Girardi E, Goldmann U, Gurtl B, Klavins K, Klimek C, Lindinger S, Lineiro-Retes E, Muller AC, Onstein S, Redinger G, Reil D, Sedlyarov V, Wolf G, Crawford M, Everley R, ... Steppan CM. Nat Rev Drug Discov. 2020 Jul;19(7):429-430. doi: 10.1038/d41573-020-00056-6. PubMed 32265506.
Backbone
  Vector backbone: pDONR221
  Backbone manufacturer: Thermo Fisher Scientific
  Backbone size w/o insert (bp): 2550
  Vector type: Mammalian Expression
Growth in bacteria
  Bacterial resistance: Kanamycin, 50 μg/mL
  Growth temperature: 37°C
  Growth strain: Stbl3
  Copy number: High Copy
Gene/Insert
  Gene/Insert name: SLC24A3
  Species: H. sapiens (human)
  Insert size (bp): 1932
  Entrez Gene: SLC24A3 (a.k.a. NCKX3)
  Cloning method: Gateway Cloning
  Sequencing primers: 5′ M13-fwd; 3′ M13-rev
Terms and licenses: Academic/Nonprofit Terms; Industry Terms
Depositor comments: For more information on the full Resolute plasmid collection, please see www.addgene.org/depositor-collections/re-solute/. Please provide your feedback on this plasmid to the RESOLUTE consortium by filling out their RESOLUTE repository feedback form: https://forms.office.com/Pages/ResponsePage.aspx?id=0e05yklzmkS7rjFGQL4N7z4feCLQvEJAmVcOCM_u885UN1JJRko0Ukg4TVQwNTZLOUxPQVJWT1NHUCQlQCN0PWcu
How to cite: pDONR221_SLC24A3 was a gift from RESOLUTE Consortium & Giulio Superti-Furga (Addgene plasmid # 131978 ; http://n2t.net/addgene:131978 ; RRID:Addgene_131978)
