[The description below was written by a language model from this plasmid's Addgene catalogue record and pLannotate feature annotations shown in this document.]
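Description:
pDONR221_SLC24A3 is a Gateway entry clone built on the pDONR221 backbone (Thermo Fisher Scientific), carrying a codon-optimized open reading frame for human SLC24A3, also known as NCKX3. This solute carrier is a potassium-dependent sodium/calcium exchanger annotated as moving one calcium and one potassium ion in exchange for four sodium ions. The sequenced plasmid is about 4.5 kb, with an insert of roughly 1.9 kb. It is propagated in E. coli through a high-copy ColE1/pUC-type origin and selected with kanamycin via an aminoglycoside phosphotransferase (KanR) gene.

The SLC24A3 coding sequence sits between attL1 and attL2, the recombination sites produced when an ORF is captured into a donor vector. These sites allow directional transfer of the insert into any attR-containing destination vector through an LR Clonase reaction. Upstream of the cassette lie the rrnB T1 and T2 transcription terminators, which shield the insert from read-through transcription in bacteria. A T7 promoter lies just beyond attL2, on the opposite strand to the ORF. Short lacI and lacZα fragments are backbone remnants with no functional role, and M13 forward and reverse primer sites flank the cassette for sequence verification.

Although the catalogue lists the vector type as mammalian expression, the feature table shows no eukaryotic promoter, polyadenylation signal or epitope tag, so the plasmid serves as a shuttle rather than an expression construct. It belongs to a large consortium collection of SLC transporter clones. Its stated purpose is subcloning of the ORF into custom expression vectors for studying transporter function and drug discovery.
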