Features (pLannotate 1.2.2; 10 found; start..end, strand, type, name):
    121..213     +  CDS            lacI (fragment): lac repressor; lacI; The lac repressor binds to the lac operator to inhibit transcription in E. coli. This inhibition can be relieved by adding lactose or isopropyl-β-D-thiogalactopyranoside (IPTG).
    268..295     -  terminator     rrnB T2 terminator: transcription terminator T2 from the E. coli rrnB gene
    427..470     +  terminator     rrnB T1 terminator: Escherichia coli rrnB; transcription terminator T1 from the E. coli rrnB gene
    517..553     -  CDS            lacZα (fragment): LacZα fragment of β-galactosidase; lacZ fragment
    569..668     +  protein_bind   attL1: mutant version of attL; recombination site for the Gateway® LR reaction LR Clonase™
    674..2605    +  CDS            SLC24A3: NCKX3_HUMAN - Also known as NCKX3. Experimental evidence at transcript level: Swiss-Prot protein existence level 2. Transports 1 Ca(2+) and 1 K(+) in exchange for 4 Na(+). From Homo sapiens (Human).
   2607..2706    -  protein_bind   attL2: mutant version of attL; recombination site for the Gateway® LR reaction LR Clonase™
   2724..2742    -  promoter       T7 promoter: promoter for bacteriophage T7 RNA polymerase
   2876..3685    +  CDS            KanR: aminoglycoside phosphotransferase; aph(3')-Ia; confers resistance to kanamycin in bacteria or G418 (Geneticin®) in eukaryotes
   3832..4420    +  rep_origin     ori: high-copy-number ColE1/pMB1/pBR322/pUC origin of replication
>Addgene plasmid #131978 | pDONR221_SLC24A3 | addgene full sequence | sequence record 260215 | Addgene NGS Result
CTTTCCTGCGTTATCCCCTGATTCTGTGGATAACCGTATTACCGCCTTTGAGTGAGCTGATACCGCTCGC
CGCAGCCGAACGACCGAGCGCAGCGAGTCAGTGAGCGAGGAAGCGGAAGAGCGCCCAATACGCAAACCGC
CTCTCCCCGCGCGTTGGCCGATTCATTAATGCAGCTGGCACGACAGGTTTCCCGACTGGAAAGCGGGCAG
TGAGCGCAACGCAATTAATACGCGTACCGCTAGCCAGGAAGAGTTTGTAGAAACGCAAAAAGGCCATCCG
TCAGGATGGCCTTCTGCTTAGTTTGATGCCTGGCAGTTTATGGCGGGCGTCCTGCCCGCCACCCTCCGGG
CCGTTGCTTCACAACGTTCAAATCCGCTCCCGGCGGATTTGTCCTACTCAGGAGAGCGTTCACCGACAAA
CAACAGATAAAACGAAAGGCCCAGTCTTCCGACTGAGCCTTTCGTTTTATTTGATGCCTGGCAGTTCCCT
ACTCTCGCGTTAACGCTAGCATGGATGTTTTCCCAGTCACGACGTTGTAAAACGACGGCCAGTCTTAAGC
TCGGGCCCCAAATAATGATTTTATTTTGACTGATAGTGACCTGTTCGTTGCAACACATTGATGAGCAATG
CTTTTTTATAATGCCAACTTTGTACAAAAAAGCAGGCTCCACCATGAGGCCAAGCGGCGATGAGGACAGA
GCACGGAGAAGGCGCCGGAGAAGGCGCCGGAGAGATCTGCTGCTGTCCCAGCTGTGCTTCCTGGCCTCTG
TGGCCCTGCTGCTGTGGAGCCTGAGCTCCCTGAGGGAGCAGAAGGAGCTGGATCTGATGGACCTGGTGGG
CGAGGACCGGAAGTGGATGATGGCCAGAAAGCTGATGCAAGTGAATGATACCCTGACAAGCGAGGACGCA
GGACTGAGGAACTCCAAGAATTGCACAGAGCCAGCCCTGCACGAGTTCCCCAACGATATCTTTACCAATG
AGGACAGGCGCCAGGGAGCAGTGGTGCTGCACGTGCTGTGCGCCATCTACATGTTCTATGCCCTGGCCAT
CGTGTGCGACGATTTCTTTGTGCCAAGCCTGGAGAAGATCTGCGAGAGGCTGCACCTGTCCGAGGATGTG
GCAGGAGCCACCTTCATGGCAGCAGGATCTAGCGCCCCCGAGCTGTTCACCTCCGTGATCGGCGTGTTTA
TCACAAAGGGCGACGTGGGAGTGGGAACCATCGTGGGATCTGCCGTGTTCAATATCCTGTGCATCATCGG
CGTGTGCGGACTGTTTGCAGGACAGGTGGTGGCCCTGTCCTCTTGGTGTCTGCTGCGGGATTCTATCTAC
TATACCCTGAGCGTGATCGCCCTGATCGTGTTCATCTACGACGAGAAGGTGAGCTGGTGGGAGTCCCTGG
TGCTGGTGCTGATGTACCTGATCTATATCGTGATCATGAAGTATAACGCCTGCATCCACCAGTGTTTTGA
GCGGAGAACAAAGGGCGCCGGCAACATGGTGAATGGCCTGGCCAACAATGCCGAGATCGACGATAGCTCC
AACTGCGATGCCACCGTGGTGCTGCTGAAGAAGGCCAATTTCCACAGGAAGGCCTCCGTGATCATGGTGG
ACGAGCTGCTGTCTGCCTACCCTCACCAGCTGAGCTTCTCCGAGGCAGGACTGCGCATCATGATCACCTC
CCACTTTCCCCCTAAGACAAGGCTGTCCATGGCCTCTCGCATGCTGATCAACGAGCGGCAGAGACTGATC
AACTCTCGGGCCTACACCAATGGCGAGAGCGAGGTGGCCATCAAGATCCCAATCAAGCACACCGTGGAGA
ACGGCACAGGCCCTTCTAGCGCCCCAGATAGAGGCGTGAATGGCACAAGGAGGGACGATGTGGTGGCAGA
GGCAGGAAACGAGACCGAGAACGAGAATGAGGATAACGAGAATGACGAGGAGGAGGAGGAGGATGAGGAC
GATGACGAGGGCCCATACACCCCCTTCGACACACCTTCTGGCAAGCTGGAGACCGTGAAGTGGGCCTTTA
CATGGCCACTGAGCTTCGTGCTGTACTTCACCGTGCCCAACTGTAATAAGCCTCGGTGGGAGAAGTGGTT
CATGGTGACCTTTGCCTCCTCTACACTGTGGATCGCCGCCTTCAGCTACATGATGGTGTGGATGGTGACC
ATCATCGGCTATACACTGGGCATCCCCGATGTGATCATGGGCATCACCTTTCTGGCAGCAGGCACATCCG
TGCCTGACTGCATGGCCTCTCTGATCGTGGCCAGACAGGGCATGGGCGATATGGCCGTGTCTAACAGCAT
CGGCTCCAACGTGTTCGACATCCTGATCGGACTGGGACTGCCATGGGCACTGCAGACACTGGCCGTGGAC
TACGGCTCCTATATCAGGCTGAATTCTCGCGGCCTGATCTACAGCGTGGGACTGCTGCTGGCAAGCGTGT
TCGTGACCGTGTTTGGCGTGCACCTGAACAAGTGGCAGCTGGATAAGAAGCTGGGCTGCGGCTGTCTGCT
GCTGTATGGCGTGTTCCTGTGCTTTTCCATCATGACCGAGTTTAACGTGTTCACATTTGTGAATCTGCCT
ATGTGCGGCGACCACGACCCAGCTTTCTTGTACAAAGTTGGCATTATAAGAAAGCATTGCTTATCAATTT
GTTGCAACGAACAGGTCACTATCAGTCAAAATAAAATCATTATTTGCCATCCAGCTGATATCCCCTATAG
TGAGTCGTATTACATGGTCATAGCTGTTTCCTGGCAGCTCTGGCCCGTGTCTCAAAATCTCTGATGTTAC
ATTGCACAAGATAAAAATATATCATCATGAACAATAAAACTGTCTGCTTACATAAACAGTAATACAAGGG
GTGTTATGAGCCATATTCAACGGGAAACGTCGAGGCCGCGATTAAATTCCAACATGGATGCTGATTTATA
TGGGTATAAATGGGCTCGCGATAATGTCGGGCAATCAGGTGCGACAATCTATCGCTTGTATGGGAAGCCC
GATGCGCCAGAGTTGTTTCTGAAACATGGCAAAGGTAGCGTTGCCAATGATGTTACAGATGAGATGGTCA
GACTAAACTGGCTGACGGAATTTATGCCTCTTCCGACCATCAAGCATTTTATCCGTACTCCTGATGATGC
ATGGTTACTCACCACTGCGATCCCCGGAAAAACAGCATTCCAGGTATTAGAAGAATATCCTGATTCAGGT
GAAAATATTGTTGATGCGCTGGCAGTGTTCCTGCGCCGGTTGCATTCGATTCCTGTTTGTAATTGTCCTT
TTAACAGCGATCGCGTATTTCGTCTCGCTCAGGCGCAATCACGAATGAATAACGGTTTGGTTGATGCGAG
TGATTTTGATGACGAGCGTAATGGCTGGCCTGTTGAACAAGTCTGGAAAGAAATGCATAAACTTTTGCCA
TTCTCACCGGATTCAGTCGTCACTCATGGTGATTTCTCACTTGATAACCTTATTTTTGACGAGGGGAAAT
TAATAGGTTGTATTGATGTTGGACGAGTCGGAATCGCAGACCGATACCAGGATCTTGCCATCCTATGGAA
CTGCCTCGGTGAGTTTTCTCCTTCATTACAGAAACGGCTTTTTCAAAAATATGGTATTGATAATCCTGAT
ATGAATAAATTGCAGTTTCATTTGATGCTCGATGAGTTTTTCTAATCAGAATTGGTTAATTGGTTGTAAC
ACTGGCAGAGCATTACGCTGACTTGACGGGACGGCGCAAGCTCATGACCAAAATCCCTTAACGTGAGTTA
CGCGTCGTTCCACTGAGCGTCAGACCCCGTAGAAAAGATCAAAGGATCTTCTTGAGATCCTTTTTTTCTG
CGCGTAATCTGCTGCTTGCAAACAAAAAAACCACCGCTACCAGCGGTGGTTTGTTTGCCGGATCAAGAGC
TACCAACTCTTTTTCCGAAGGTAACTGGCTTCAGCAGAGCGCAGATACCAAATACTGTTCTTCTAGTGTA
GCCGTAGTTAGGCCACCACTTCAAGAACTCTGTAGCACCGCCTACATACCTCGCTCTGCTAATCCTGTTA
CCAGTGGCTGCTGCCAGTGGCGATAAGTCGTGTCTTACCGGGTTGGACTCAAGACGATAGTTACCGGATA
AGGCGCAGCGGTCGGGCTGAACGGGGGGTTCGTGCACACAGCCCAGCTTGGAGCGAACGACCTACACCGA
ACTGAGATACCTACAGCGTGAGCTATGAGAAAGCGCCACGCTTCCCGAAGGGAGAAAGGCGGACAGGTAT
CCGGTAAGCGGCAGGGTCGGAACAGGAGAGCGCACGAGGGAGCTTCCAGGGGGAAACGCCTGGTATCTTT
ATAGTCCTGTCGGGTTTCGCCACCTCTGACTTGAGCGTCGATTTTTGTGATGCTCGTCAGGGGGGCGGAG
CCTATGGAAAAACGCCAGCAACGCGGCCTTTTTACGGTTCCTGGCCTTTTGCTGGCCTTTTGCTCACATG
TT
