>Addgene plasmid #131978 | pDONR221_SLC24A3 | depositor partial sequence | sequence record 253356 | Codon-optimized ORF of SLC24A3
ATGAGGCCAAGCGGCGATGAGGACAGAGCACGGAGAAGGCGCCGGAGAAGGCGCCGGAGAGATCTGCTGC
TGTCCCAGCTGTGCTTCCTGGCCTCTGTGGCCCTGCTGCTGTGGAGCCTGAGCTCCCTGAGGGAGCAGAA
GGAGCTGGATCTGATGGACCTGGTGGGCGAGGACCGGAAGTGGATGATGGCCAGAAAGCTGATGCAAGTG
AATGATACCCTGACAAGCGAGGACGCAGGACTGAGGAACTCCAAGAATTGCACAGAGCCAGCCCTGCACG
AGTTCCCCAACGATATCTTTACCAATGAGGACAGGCGCCAGGGAGCAGTGGTGCTGCACGTGCTGTGCGC
CATCTACATGTTCTATGCCCTGGCCATCGTGTGCGACGATTTCTTTGTGCCAAGCCTGGAGAAGATCTGC
GAGAGGCTGCACCTGTCCGAGGATGTGGCAGGAGCCACCTTCATGGCAGCAGGATCTAGCGCCCCCGAGC
TGTTCACCTCCGTGATCGGCGTGTTTATCACAAAGGGCGACGTGGGAGTGGGAACCATCGTGGGATCTGC
CGTGTTCAATATCCTGTGCATCATCGGCGTGTGCGGACTGTTTGCAGGACAGGTGGTGGCCCTGTCCTCT
TGGTGTCTGCTGCGGGATTCTATCTACTATACCCTGAGCGTGATCGCCCTGATCGTGTTCATCTACGACG
AGAAGGTGAGCTGGTGGGAGTCCCTGGTGCTGGTGCTGATGTACCTGATCTATATCGTGATCATGAAGTA
TAACGCCTGCATCCACCAGTGTTTTGAGCGGAGAACAAAGGGCGCCGGCAACATGGTGAATGGCCTGGCC
AACAATGCCGAGATCGACGATAGCTCCAACTGCGATGCCACCGTGGTGCTGCTGAAGAAGGCCAATTTCC
ACAGGAAGGCCTCCGTGATCATGGTGGACGAGCTGCTGTCTGCCTACCCTCACCAGCTGAGCTTCTCCGA
GGCAGGACTGCGCATCATGATCACCTCCCACTTTCCCCCTAAGACAAGGCTGTCCATGGCCTCTCGCATG
CTGATCAACGAGCGGCAGAGACTGATCAACTCTCGGGCCTACACCAATGGCGAGAGCGAGGTGGCCATCA
AGATCCCAATCAAGCACACCGTGGAGAACGGCACAGGCCCTTCTAGCGCCCCAGATAGAGGCGTGAATGG
CACAAGGAGGGACGATGTGGTGGCAGAGGCAGGAAACGAGACCGAGAACGAGAATGAGGATAACGAGAAT
GACGAGGAGGAGGAGGAGGATGAGGACGATGACGAGGGCCCATACACCCCCTTCGACACACCTTCTGGCA
AGCTGGAGACCGTGAAGTGGGCCTTTACATGGCCACTGAGCTTCGTGCTGTACTTCACCGTGCCCAACTG
TAATAAGCCTCGGTGGGAGAAGTGGTTCATGGTGACCTTTGCCTCCTCTACACTGTGGATCGCCGCCTTC
AGCTACATGATGGTGTGGATGGTGACCATCATCGGCTATACACTGGGCATCCCCGATGTGATCATGGGCA
TCACCTTTCTGGCAGCAGGCACATCCGTGCCTGACTGCATGGCCTCTCTGATCGTGGCCAGACAGGGCAT
GGGCGATATGGCCGTGTCTAACAGCATCGGCTCCAACGTGTTCGACATCCTGATCGGACTGGGACTGCCA
TGGGCACTGCAGACACTGGCCGTGGACTACGGCTCCTATATCAGGCTGAATTCTCGCGGCCTGATCTACA
GCGTGGGACTGCTGCTGGCAAGCGTGTTCGTGACCGTGTTTGGCGTGCACCTGAACAAGTGGCAGCTGGA
TAAGAAGCTGGGCTGCGGCTGTCTGCTGCTGTATGGCGTGTTCCTGTGCTTTTCCATCATGACCGAGTTT
AACGTGTTCACATTTGTGAATCTGCCTATGTGCGGCGACCAC
